>Addgene plasmid #194057 | ChrV_oxTi365_loxP_myo2_neoR | addgene full sequence | sequence record 384838 | Addgene NGS Result
GAACAGGAGAGCGCACGAGGGAGCTTCCAGGGGGAAACGCCTGGTATCTTTATAGTCCTGTCGGGTTTCG
CCACCTCTGACTTGAGCGTCGATTTTTGTGATGCTCGTCAGGGGGGCGGAGCCTATGGAAAAACGCCAGC
AACGCGGCCTTTTTACGGTTCCTGGCCTTTTGCTGGCCTTTTGCTCACATGTTCTTTCCTGCGTTATCCC
CTGATTCTGTGGATAACCGTATTACCGCCTTTGAGTGAGCTGATACCGCTCGCCGCAGCCGAACGACCGA
GCGCAGCGAGTCAGTGAGCGAGGAAGCGGAAGAGCGCCCAATACGCAAACCGCCTCTCCCCGCGCGTTGG
CCGATTCATTAATGCAGCTGGCACGACAGGTTTCCCGACTGGAAAGCGGGCAGTGAGCGCAACGCAATTA
ATGTGAGTTAGCTCACTCATTAGGCACCCCAGGCTTTACACTTTATGCTTCCGGCTCGTATGTTGTGTGG
AATTGTGAGCGGATAACAATTTCACACAGGAAACAGCTATGACCATGATTACGCCAAGCTTGCGGCCGCG
GAATGTGCGTGGTGTTTGTAAAATCGTAATAATCACATAAATACAATCAACTCAAAATGATGAAACCAGC
AAAAATAGAAACAAGAAAATGCGATTCAAGTGAATAGGGCAACATTCCTCTTCATCTCATTCTTCAACTA
AATTTAATTTGGCTTCCAGTTTTTTCTCTATTCTTTTCCGTCTTCTTTCGTTCCTTTTCCAATTGCACTT
TTTGTACCATAGGGACCCTCCGTCTTCGTTTTTTTCTGCAAACAAAAGCGCCACCCTAACTATCATTCCG
CTTTACAAAGGAAATGAGAAGAACGAACTGGGAGAGCCCAGGGTGGCCTTCTTCTTCGTTTGGTTTTTTA
AGAGTCTCGGGTCCCGAGGGTCCATTCAAAATTGAGAACATGCTGTTTTGTAGAAAACGAAAGGCGACAT
TCCGCAAGATTTGGGTGGTCTCCGACGAGAGACGTTTAGCCCGATTGCCTGATTTATGACCATGTGCACT
TTTACAGACTTGTTTAGTGTCAATATGAAAAACGAATGTGCAAAACTGGTTGATGAAAGGCAAGCGTGAA
CTAGTACGTGTGAATCTGACATCTAAAGTTGAATTATAAAAAACTCGTAGGGAAAATACGGTAATCCATT
TATCAGACTCAATTCAAATAAATATTCTGAAACACAGTATCAGAGTTCATAATCTGATGTTGCAATGTTA
TCAGTGAATTCAATTAGTTAGAATGTTTCGCCGATAACCCTATTTAGTTTTCTTTCCCATTTCAGCGGAG
AATAATTATTTTTTCATTCAGTGTTTCAATTTATTTTTATTTTTCAGAAAATGGGTATTATTTCCATTAT
TTTCCTTCTTATTGGGTCTTCGACGGCTGCAGTCCTCGAACATCAATTAATATGGAAAGAATCTAGAATG
ATTGAAATGATCAGAAATGGAGAATATCCTGCCTAGTGGTCCTGCAACTATAACTTCGTATAATGTATGC
TATACGAAGTTATGTCGACGCATGCAGGCCTGTCGACCTCGAGAAACAGTTATGTTTGGTATATTGGGAA
TGTATTCTGTCATTTAAGGCAAAAACCCCATAGACACTACTCCACTTTCAAATTATCAACTTCTACTCAC
CTTCCACTGAGCCTCAAACCCAAACCTTCTTCCGATCTTTCTTGCATCGTGCTCATCAATACTTGTGATT
TTAGCAAGAAAAACGCCGTCCTCGAAATCTTGACAAACAATAGGGGAAACCCCAAAAAGCAAAAGCAGGA
AAATTAATTTCATAAACTTTCACTTGATTGAAAAATTCCAAAAATACTCCAAAACTTTTTCACGATGAGC
ATGATTTGACGTCATGAGAGGCCCAGACGTGCGAAGAAATAAAAATTGCGGTCATAAACTGAAACGTAAC
ATATGATAAGGTATTTTGTGTGCGGTTTTTTCTATGATGTTTCAAAAAAATTTATCAGAAGTAAAAAACA
TAAGAAGTGTACACAGAACATTGTGTAGATTTTGGGATAGAATTATTATTAATGGGGGGAGGGAGCACAA
TTTTTTTCGACTTTTTATTACGAATTAATTCTATTTTTGAATCTACACAATTTCATTGTTAGAGGTGGCT
TAAAAGAAGCTAAAAAACAAAGAAATTAAGAGAAGTTTTTTGATAATAACAAAAATAGGGGGTGGGAGCA
CAGGGAGAAAGAGCATGTAGGGATGTTGAAGAGTAATTGGACTCAGAAGAACTCGTCAAGAAGGCGATAG
AAGGCGATGCGCTGCGAATCGGGAGCGGCGATACCGTAAAGCACGAGGAAGCGGTCAGCCCATTCGCCGC
CAAGCTCTTCAGCAATATCACGGGTAGCCAACGCTATGTCCTGATAGCGGTCCGCCACACCCAGCCGGCC
ACAGTCGATGAATCCAGAAAAGCGGCCATTTTCCACCATGATATTCGGCAAGCAGGCATCGCCATGGGTC
ACGACGAGATCCTCGCCGTCGGGCATGCGCGCCTTGAGCCTGGCGAACAGTTCGGCTGGTGCGAGCCCCT
GATGCTCTTCGTCCAGATCATCCTGATCGACAAGACCGGCTTCCATCCGAGTACGTGCTCGCTCGATGCG
ATGTTTCGCTTGGTGGTCGAATGGGCAGGTAGCCGGATCAAGCGTATGCAGCCGCCGCATTGCATCAGCC
ATGATGGATACTTTCTCGGCAGGAGCAAGGTGAGATGACAGGAGATCCTGCCCCGGCACTTCGCCCAATA
GCAGCCAGTCCCTTCCCGCTTCAGTGACAACGTCGAGCACAGCTGCGCAAGGAACGCCCGTCGTGGCCAG
CCACGATAGCCGCGCTGCCTCGTCCTGCAGTTCATTCAGGGCACCGGACAGGTCGGTCTTGACAAAAAGA
ACCGGGCGCCCCTGCGCTGACAGCCGGAACACGGCGGCATCAGAGCAGCCGATTGTCTGTTGTGCCCAGT
CATAGCCGAATAGCCTCTCCACCCAAGCGGCCGGAGAACCTGCGTGCAATCCATCTTGTTCAATCATTTT
TATTCCACTTGTTGAGCAGGGCTGGCTGAAAATATGTGAATTGAGAAAATAAATAGTATATTTGAAGGAA
GGGAAGACGAGATAAACGGAAAAACACGATTGCGGAACATTACGAAAAATTTCGAAATTTATTATTTTTT
TTAATAACATTTGTTTACCGGCCGGACAAGACAAACCAACTTCGAAACGAGGAATAAATCAAATTTCATA
TTTAAAATGAATCAAAACCCATGATTAAACGAAATGACAAAAATCGATAACGTGTATAGAACGAACTCAA
GCTGAACCGAGAACCGAGAAATTCAGGGTTTTTAGTATTTTATTATTTATTTTAGTTTTATTTAAGCTGA
TAATTTCGAAACGTTATGATTTGAATAAAAATCGTGGAATATTGATATTTTCCCAAAAATTCCACTTGGT
AGAATCACAAATCTAGGCAAATTGGCCGTTTTCTATCACAAATTACGAGCGAAAACTACAAATAATGCAA
TTTTTATATACTTTTCTAACTAAAAACCTGAAAAAAATATCGAAAAAATCGGGAAAACAGTTGAAAAACG
GGAAAAAAAGGGTTAAAATTTTAGGCCCAGCAATTTCATCGCCTTCCGCAAACCGTGCGGTGGGGCGGAG
AATGTAATGGTGCGGCGCGGTTTTCGGAGTGTCGTAGCGCGCTGTGTTTATCGTAAATCGGCGCGAGCTC
TTTTTTGAAGCAATTTTTTGGTTTTTATTGAAAGTTAGTCTCAAAACTCGTATTATTTTAAAATTTTTTT
ATTAAACTAAAATTTAGAAATGTTAAGGTGCCATGGCCCATCCGGCCTGTAAAACGACGGCCAGTCCGTA
ATACGACTCACTTAAGGCCTTGACTAGAGGGTACCAGAGCTCACCTAGGTATCTAGAACCGGTGACGTCA
CCATGGGAAGCTTCGTGGATCCAGATATCCTGCAGGAATTCCTCGAGACGTACGGTGCGCGCGATGCATT
CGAAGATCTAAACAGTTATGTTTGGTATATTGGGAATGTATTCTGTCATTTAAGGCAAAAACCCCATAGA
CACTACTCCACTTTCAAATTATCAACTTCTACTCACCTTCCACTGAGCCTCAAACCCAAACCTTCTTCCG
ATCTTTCTTGCATCGTGCTCATCAATACTTGTGATTTTAGCAAGAAAAACGCCGTCCTCGAAATCTTGAC
AAACAATAGGGGAAACCCCAAAAAGCAAAAGCRGGAAAATTAATTTCATAAACTTTCACTTGATTGAAAA
ATTCCAAAAATACTCCAAAACTTTTTCACGATGAGCATGATTTGACGTCATGAGAGGCCCAGACGTGCGA
AGAAATAAAAATTGCGGTCATAAACTGAAACGTAACATATGATAAGGTATTTTGTGTGCGGTTTTTTCTA
TGATGTTTCAAAAAAATTTATCAGAAGTAAAAAACATAAGAAGTGTACACAGAACATTGTGTAGATTTTG
GGATAGAATTATTATTAATGGGGGGAGGGAGCACAATTTTTTTCGACTTTTTATTACGAATTAATTCTAT
TTTTGAATCTACACAATTTCATTGTTAGAGGTGACTTAAAAGAAGCTAAAAAACAAAGAAATTAAGAGAA
GTTTTTTGATAATAACAAAAATAGGGGGTGGGAGCACAGGGAGAAAGAGCATGTAGGGATGTTGAAGAGT
AATTGGACTTAGAAGTCAGAGGCACGGGCGCGAGATGCTGAAAATTTAAATATTACTCGTTAGTTAGTAG
AACTCAGTTTAAACTTACTCTGATGACAGCGGCCCCTATTATTTTTGACACCAGACAAGTTGGTAATGGT
AGCGACCGGCGCTCAGTTGGAATTCTACGAATGCTATTTGTATAGTTCATCCATGCCATGTGTAATCCCA
GCAGCTGTTACAAACTCAAGAAGGACCATGTGGTCTCTCTTTTCGTTGGGATCTTTCGAAAGGGCAGATT
GTGTGGACAGGTAATGGTTGTCTGGTAAAAGGACAGGGCCATCGCCAATTGGAGTATTTTGTTGATAATG
GTCTGCTAGTTGAACGCTTCCATCTTCAATGTTGTGTCTAATTTTGAAGTTCTGAAAATTTAAATCAGAT
TAGTTAGTTAGTAAAATCATGTTTAAACTTACAACTTTGATTCCATTCTTTTGTTTGTCTGCCATGATGT
ATACATTGTGTGAGTTATAGTTGTATTCCAATTTGTGTCCAAGAATGTTTCCATCTTCTTTAAAATCAAT
ACCTTTTAACTCGATTCTATTAACAAGGGTATCACCTTCAAACTTGACTTCAGCACCTGAAAATTTAAAT
ATGTATGGTTAGTTAGTACCGAACTGTTTAAACTTACGTGTCTTGTAGTTCCCGTCATCTTTGAAAAATA
TAGTTCTTTCCTGTACATAACCTTCGGGCATGGCACTCTTGAAAAAGTCATGCCGTTTCATATGATCTGG
GTATCTCGAGAAGCATTGAACACCATAACAGAAAGTAGTGACAAGTGTTGGCTGAAAATTTAAATAATCA
GGGTTAGTTAGTATATATATGTTTAAACTTACCCATGGAACAGGTAGTTTTCCAGTAGTGCAAATAAATT
TAAGGGTAAGTTTTCCGTATGTTGCATCACCTTCACCCTCTCCACTGACAGAAAATTTGTGCCCATTAAC
ATCACCATCTAATTCAACAAGAATTGGGACAACTCCAGTGAAAAGTTCTTCTCCTTTACTCATTAAGCCT
GCTTTTTTGTACAAACTTGTCATTTCTGTGTCTGACGATCGAGGGTTAAAATGAAAAGTGGTGGAGAGAA
GTCAACCGCTCGGTGGGATGCGCGAGCCTGGAGATAACTTTGATTTTCGGCGAGCCCTTCTTTTTCCCTG
GGTGGGTGGATTGGGAGGCGGGGATATCCAATTGTAATTCTAGGTAGCTGAAAAGTGTCTGCACACTGTT
CTCTGACCATCGACGCAGGAAAAGTCTCTTTCTCAAGTGCAAATAGCAAAAATCTTCTTTCTTCCCCCCC
ATCTTCCGAGCAAGGCGCCCCCACGGATAGTTGCTCGCTGGCGGTAGGGAGCGAAGAGAGCAGAGAACCT
CAACGGGATAGTGGGGATACGAGAAAAGAAACGGCATTTTAGGTTAACTAAAGATAGTGAAGAAGCCGGC
TCAATGCAGAGAGGCAGACATCCGACGGCAAACAACGAGAGAATTTTATCCAGAACAATGAGTACAGTGT
GTGCGCGCAAAGTGCTCTTCCTGCCATTTTGCTACTCTTATCCACACAACCACTTTAGCGATTACCAACC
TATCTTGAGACTTATCTTTATTTTCTCTTCTTTTGCCGACGAAACGGGAGAGAGGGGCAAAAAATGAAGA
ATCGGGGGCACTGATTAACACACTTACTTTTTTTTAGGCTGAAGCACACATTGCTGTTCGGGGTGTAAAG
TTCAGCAGAATTCAAAGCAAAAGACCACCCGCATCGGTAGTCAATATTGATCTGGAAGATTATTAAAAAT
TGTCAGAGTGAGCCATATGCATATGAATTTAATTCATACATAACATTTATAAGACAGGAATAAATACCAA
AGTGAAGTTATTATTTGGTCGATTATCACTTTAGCATAGTGAAAGTATCCCTCAATGTCTCTACTTGTAA
ACTCAGTTGATTTACAAACGTTGTTTTATTGATTATAAAATTAGTTTTATGGACATTTAAAGCAAAGGTA
CTACTCAGATATAAAATGACTAGTGAGTCGTATTACGTACGAGGTACCGAGCTCTACGTAATAACTTCGT
ATAATGTATGCTATACGAAGTTATAGGCCGCCTGATGCCCGGGCATTTGGAGTACCGCGACCGTATGGTT
GCTAGTAGATCATCTAACCTGGCTACTGTGGTTCAAAGCACAACAGATTATGTGTACTATGAGTACATGG
GAAATATTACTGTTGGAACTCCTGATCAAAACTTTATTGTTGTATTAGATACCGGATCAGCCAATCTCTT
AATTCCAGGAACTAATTGCACGTTAGTATTCCTGTTTTGAAATTGAATAACGTTTGTGATCACAATTTTT
CGAAAGTTTTTTACAGAACGTACTGTGAGAAAAAGAGATTATTTAATGAAAAAGCTTCATCCACATATAT
TGCAACCAACCGCCCATGGCAGATCAAATATGCTAGCGGTGATGCCTACGGGACATTGGGAATTGACACT
GTTAAGGTTATTTGATGGAAATTCTGAAATTTTACATATTTAAATGCATAAATAAATTGTAAAAAAGTAT
TAACAAAAATTTAATTAGGAGTAAATTCGTGTCTGGTACTGTGAATAACTTTTCTTGGAGTCATCTAGGA
TAAAATGGAATTTTCAGATCGGTGGATCAGGAGAAGCACAACTCGCTATTCCAAGATCATACCTTGGTGT
TGCAGACACTGTCGGATCAGATTTCAAATGGGTTCGTTTTTTTCAAGTTCCTTCACTTTCACTATTTTGC
ATTTGCAGAGCCCAAAAGAGGGAATCTTTGGTCTTGCATTTACTGCATTAGCTGTTGACAACATTACCCC
TCCAATCATCAACGCTCCGCGGGAATTCACTGGCCGTCGTTTTACAACGTCGTGACTGGGAAAACCCTGG
CGTTACCCAACTTAATCGCCTTGCAGCACATCCCCCTTTCGCCAGCTGGCGTAATAGCGAAGAGGCCCGC
ACCGATCGCCCTTCCCAACAGTTGCGCAGCCTGAATGGCGAATGGCGCCTGATGCGGTATTTTCTCCTTA
CGCATCTGTGCGGTATTTCACACCGCATATGGTGCACTCTCAGTACAATCTGCTCTGATGCCGCATAGTT
AAGCCAGCCCCGACACCCGCCAACACCCGCTGACGCGCCCTGACGGGCTTGTCTGCTCCCGGCATCCGCT
TACAGACAAGCTGTGACCGTCTCCGGGAGCTGCATGTGTCAGAGGTTTTCACCGTCATCACCGAAACGCG
CGAGACGAAAGGGCCTCGTGATACGCCTATTTTTATAGGTTAATGTCATGATAATAATGGTTTCTTAGAC
GTCAGGTGGCACTTTTCGGGGAAATGTGCGCGGAACCCCTATTTGTTTATTTTTCTAAATACATTCAAAT
ATGTATCCGCTCATGAGACAATAACCCTGATAAATGCTTCAATAATATTGAAAAAGGAAGAGTATGAGTA
TTCAACATTTCCGTGTCGCCCTTATTCCCTTTTTTGCGGCATTTTGCCTTCCTGTTTTTGCTCACCCAGA
AACGCTGGTGAAAGTAAAAGATGCTGAAGATCAGTTGGGTGCACGAGTGGGTTACATCGAACTGGATCTC
AACAGCGGTAAGATCCTTGAGAGTTTTCGCCCCGAAGAACGTTTTCCAATGATGAGCACTTTTAAAGTTC
TGCTATGTGGCGCGGTATTATCCCGTATTGACGCCGGGCAAGAGCAACTCGGTCGCCGCATACACTATTC
TCAGAATGACTTGGTTGAGTACTCACCAGTCACAGAAAAGCATCTTACGGATGGCATGACAGTAAGAGAA
TTATGCAGTGCTGCCATAACCATGAGTGATAACACTGCGGCCAACTTACTTCTGACAACGATCGGAGGAC
CGAAGGAGCTAACCGCTTTTTTGCACAACATGGGGGATCATGTAACTCGCCTTGATCGTTGGGAACCGGA
GCTGAATGAAGCCATACCAAACGACGAGCGTGACACCACGATGCCTGTAGCAATGGCAACAACGTTGCGC
AAACTATTAACTGGCGAACTACTTACTCTAGCTTCCCGGCAACAATTAATAGACTGGATGGAGGCGGATA
AAGTTGCAGGACCACTTCTGCGCTCGGCCCTTCCGGCTGGCTGGTTTATTGCTGATAAATCTGGAGCCGG
TGAGCGTGGGTCTCGCGGTATCATTGCAGCACTGGGGCCAGATGGTAAGCCCTCCCGTATCGTAGTTATC
TACACGACGGGGAGTCAGGCAACTATGGATGAACGAAATAGACAGATCGCTGAGATAGGTGCCTCACTGA
TTAAGCATTGGTAACTGTCAGACCAAGTTTACTCATATATACTTTAGATTGATTTAAAACTTCATTTTTA
ATTTAAAAGGATCTAGGTGAAGATCCTTTTTGATAATCTCATGACCAAAATCCCTTAACGTGAGTTTTCG
TTCCACTGAGCGTCAGACCCCGTAGAAAAGATCAAAGGATCTTCTTGAGATCCTTTTTTTCTGCGCGTAA
TCTGCTGCTTGCAAACAAAAAAACCACCGCTACCAGCGGTGGTTTGTTTGCCGGATCAAGAGCTACCAAC
TCTTTTTCCGAAGGTAACTGGCTTCAGCAGAGCGCAGATACCAAATACTGTTCTTCTAGTGTAGCCGTAG
TTAGGCCACCACTTCAAGAACTCTGTAGCACCGCCTACATACCTCGCTCTGCTAATCCTGTTACCAGTGG
CTGCTGCCAGTGGCGATAAGTCGTGTCTTACCGGGTTGGACTCAAGACGATAGTTACCGGATAAGGCGCA
GCGGTCGGGCTGAACGGGGGGTTCGTGCACACAGCCCAGCTTGGAGCGAACGACCTACACCGAACTGAGA
TACCTACAGCGTGAGCTATGAGAAAGCGCCACGCTTCCCGAAGGGAGAAAGGCGGACAGGTATCCGGTAA
GCGGCAGGGTCG
Features (pLannotate 1.2.2; 20 found; start..end, strand, type, name):
    314..406     +  CDS            lacI (fragment): lac repressor; lacI; The lac repressor binds to the lac operator to inhibit transcription in E. coli. This inhibition can be relieved by adding lactose or isopropyl-β-D-thiogalactopyranoside (IPTG).
    419..440     +  protein_bind   CAP binding site: CAP binding activates transcription in the presence of cAMP. E. coli catabolite activator protein
    455..485     +  promoter       lac promoter: promoter for the E. coli lac operon
    493..509     +  protein_bind   lac operator: The lac repressor binds to the lac operator to inhibit transcription in E. coli. This inhibition can be relieved by adding lactose or isopropyl-β-D-thiogalactopyranoside (IPTG). lac repressor encoded by lacI
   1520..1553    -  protein_bind   loxP: Cre-mediated recombination occurs in the 8-bp core sequence (GCATACAT). Cre recombinase
   1681..1833    -  CDS            aex-5 (fragment): AEX5_CAEEL - Also known as kpc-3 From Caenorhabditis elegans.
   2286..3077    -  CDS            neo: KKA2_KLEPN - Also known as kan, nptII. Experimental evidence at protein level: Swiss-Prot protein existence level 1. Resistance to kanamycin, neomycin, paromomycin, ribostamycin, butirosin and gentamicin B. From Klebsiella pneumoniae.
   3898..3915    -  CDS            lacZα (fragment): LacZα fragment of β-galactosidase; lacZ fragment
   4167..4319    -  CDS            aex-5 (fragment): AEX5_CAEEL - Also known as kpc-3 From Caenorhabditis elegans.
   4940..5800    -  CDS            sg25: sg25 is a basic (constitutively fluorescent) green fluorescent protein published in 1997, derived from Aequorea victoria.
   5806..5830    -  protein_bind   attB1: mutant version of attB; recombination site for the Gateway® BP reaction BP Clonase™
   6851..6884    -  protein_bind   loxP: Cre-mediated recombination occurs in the 8-bp core sequence (GCATACAT). Cre recombinase
   6898..7089    +  CDS            asp-6 (fragment): ASP6_CAEEL - Experimental evidence at protein level: Swiss-Prot protein existence level 1. Aspartic protease. From Caenorhabditis elegans.
   7125..7646    +  CDS            apr-2 (fragment): ASP2_NECAM - Also known as ncpI From Necator americanus (Human hookworm).
   7655..7812    +  CDS            lacZα (fragment): LacZα fragment of β-galactosidase; lacZ fragment
   7818..7917    -  misc_feature   bom (fragment): basis of mobility region from pBR322
   8019..8054    -  CDS            rop (fragment): Rop protein, which maintains plasmids at low copy number; rop
   8149..8253    +  promoter       AmpR promoter: bla
   8254..9114    +  CDS            AmpR: β-lactamase; bla; confers resistance to ampicillin, carbenicillin, and related antibiotics
   9285..131     +  rep_origin     ori (across the origin): high-copy-number ColE1/pMB1/pBR322/pUC origin of replication
