[The description below was written by a language model from this plasmid's Addgene catalogue record and pLannotate feature annotations shown in this document.]
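Description:
ChrV_oxTi365_loxP_myo2_neoR is a C. elegans homology-directed repair template plasmid built on the loxP_myo2_neoR dual-selection cassette backbone. It is designed for knocking sequences into the oxTi365 locus on chromosome V of the worm genome. It is propagated in E. coli as a high-copy plasmid, carrying a ColE1/pUC-type origin and an ampicillin resistance gene (β-lactamase with its own promoter). Remnants of a standard cloning vector are also present, including the lac promoter/operator and lacZα fragments.

According to the record, 742 bp and 946 bp 5' and 3' homology arms from the oxTi365 locus were inserted by Gibson cloning at the SacII and NotI sites, on either side of the selection cassette. The short C. elegans aspartic protease-like matches annotated just outside one loxP site probably reflect genomic sequence in one of these arms. Two loxP sites in the same orientation bracket the cassette, which contains a neomycin phosphotransferase gene for G418 selection of worms and a GFP-family coding sequence. The plasmid name and the pMyo2 sequencing primer imply that this reporter is driven by the myo-2 pharyngeal promoter, although the feature table does not annotate the worm promoters. The repeated aex-5 fragment matches downstream of each gene may represent shared 3' regulatory sequence. No promoter is listed for the insert itself, since the arms serve only as targeting sequence.

In use, a transgene of interest would be added to the plasmid and integrated at oxTi365 by genome editing. Integrants are identified by drug resistance together with the visible fluorescent marker, and Cre can then excise the floxed cassette to leave a single loxP scar. The associated publication applies this approach to auxin-inducible degron knockdown of endogenous proteins in C. elegans.
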