Addgene plasmid #194057: ChrV_oxTi365_loxP_myo2_neoR
Purpose: Dual-selection cassette plasmid for knocking-in at the ChrV_oxTi365 of the C. elegans genome
Depositing lab: Kota Mizumoto. Depositing organization: University of British Columbia. Publication: Targeting endogenous proteins for spatial and temporal knockdown using auxin-inducible degron in Caenorhabditis elegans. Kurashina M, Mizumoto K. STAR Protoc. 2023 Jan 13;4(1):102028. doi: 10.1016/j.xpro.2022.102028. PubMed 36640369.
Backbone
  Vector backbone: loxP_myo2_neoR
  Backbone manufacturer: John Calarco's lab at University of Toronto
  Modifications to backbone: 742bp and 946 bp 5' and 3' homology arm sequences pf oxTi365 locus are cloned at SacII and NotI sites
  Vector type: Worm Expression
  Selectable markers: Neomycin (select with G418)
Growth in bacteria
  Bacterial resistance: Ampicillin, 100 μg/mL
  Growth temperature: 37°C
  Growth strain: DH5alpha
  Copy number: High Copy
Gene/Insert
  Gene/Insert name: oxTi365
  Species: C. elegans (nematode)
  Promoter: None
  Cloning method: Gibson Cloning
  Sequencing primers: 5′ M13 (-41) Forward; 3′ pMyo2 ccctcaatgtctctacttgt
Terms and licenses: Academic/Nonprofit Terms; Industry Terms: Not Available to Industry
How to cite: ChrV_oxTi365_loxP_myo2_neoR was a gift from Kota Mizumoto (Addgene plasmid # 194057 ; http://n2t.net/addgene:194057 ; RRID:Addgene_194057)
